Addgene plasmid #152543: pGBW-m4134003
Purpose: Mammalian expression plasmid for SARS-CoV-2 leader protein
Depositing lab: Ginkgo Bioworks & Benjie Chen. Depositing organization: Ginkgo Bioworks.
Backbone
  Vector backbone: pTwist_CMV_Puro_6
  Backbone size w/o insert (bp): 6080
  Vector type: Mammalian Expression
  Selectable markers: Puromycin
Growth in bacteria
  Bacterial resistance: Ampicillin, 100 μg/mL
  Growth temperature: 37°C
  Growth strain: DH5alpha
  Copy number: High Copy
Gene/Insert
  Gene/Insert name: SARS-CoV-2 leader protein
  Species: Severe acute respiratory syndrome coronavirus 2
  Insert size (bp): 533
  Mutation: wt
  Entrez Gene: ORF1ab (a.k.a. GU280_gp01)
  Promoter: CMV
  Tag / fusion protein: Cleavable TEV;CBP (C terminal on backbone)
  Cloning method: Unknown
Resource information
  A portion of this plasmid was derived from a plasmid made by: GinkgoBioworks
Depositor comments: NCBI reference sequence: YP_009725297.1
How to cite: pGBW-m4134003 was a gift from Ginkgo Bioworks & Benjie Chen (Addgene plasmid # 152543 ; http://n2t.net/addgene:152543 ; RRID:Addgene_152543)
