[The description below was written by a language model from this plasmid's Addgene catalogue record and pLannotate feature annotations shown in this document.]
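Description:
pGBW-m4134003 is a mammalian expression plasmid built on the pTwist_CMV_Puro_6 backbone and carries the wild-type SARS-CoV-2 leader protein, the N-terminal cleavage product of the ORF1ab polyprotein (commonly known as nsp1). The insert of roughly 530 bp appears in the feature table as a fragment matching the SARS-CoV-2 replicase polyprotein 1a. The functional text attached to that automated hit describes nsp10, but this is generic annotation for the polyprotein entry and not a description of this insert. Expression is driven by the human cytomegalovirus immediate-early enhancer and promoter, which sit just upstream of the coding sequence across the origin of the circular map. According to the catalogue record, the protein is fused at its C terminus to a backbone-encoded calmodulin-binding peptide (CBP) tag that can be removed with TEV protease. The annotation detects only a short CBP fragment downstream of the insert and does not call the TEV site. An SV40 polyadenylation signal is annotated downstream of the cassette, on the reverse strand.

A separate cassette places puromycin N-acetyltransferase under the human ubiquitin C promoter with a synthetic poly(A) signal, which allows puromycin selection of transfected mammalian cells. In E. coli the plasmid is maintained at high copy through a ColE1/pUC-type origin and selected with ampicillin via the β-lactamase gene. The backbone also contains β-globin insulator elements, T7 and rrnG transcription terminators and additional synthetic poly(A) signals flanking the expression units, presumably to limit transcriptional read-through between modules. The construct suits transient or puromycin-selected expression of the viral leader protein in mammalian cells, and the cleavable CBP tag would permit calmodulin-affinity capture of the protein, although the record states no purpose beyond mammalian expression.
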