Features (pLannotate 1.2.2; 20 found; start..end, strand, type, name):
      5..541     +  CDS            R1A_SARS2 (fragment) (sequence partly withheld): Experimental evidence at protein level: Swiss-Prot protein existence level 1. [Non-structural protein 10]: Plays a pivotal role in viral transcription by stimulating both nsp14 3'-5' exoribonuclease and nsp16 2'-O-methyltransferase activities. Therefore plays an essential role in viral mRNAs cap methylation. From Severe acute respiratory syndrome coronavirus 2 (2019-nCoV) (SARS-CoV-2).
    569..585     +  CDS            CBP (fragment): calmodulin-binding peptide derived from skeletal muscle myosin light chain kinase; binds calmodulin with nanomolar affinity in the presence of calcium
    693..814     -  polyA_signal   SV40 poly(A) signal: SV40 polyadenylation signal
    837..906     -  CDS            large T antigen (fragment): large T antigen from SV40 (simian virus 40)
    929..975     +  terminator     T7 terminator: transcription terminator for bacteriophage T7 RNA polymerase
   1005..1141    +  terminator     rrnG terminator: transcription terminator from the E. coli ribosomal RNA rrnG operon (Albrechtsen et al., 1991)
   1186..1257    +  misc_feature   3' β-globin insulator: insulator downstream of the human β-globin locus (Farrell et al., 2002)
   1483..2071    -  rep_origin     ori: high-copy-number ColE1/pMB1/pBR322/pUC origin of replication
   2243..2307    -  CDS            bla(M) (fragment): β-lactamase lacking the signal sequence; bla(M); allows cytosolic expression of β-lactamase
   2571..3780    +  promoter       UbC promoter: human ubiquitin C promoter
   3784..4381    +  CDS            PuroR (fragment): puromycin N-acetyltransferase; pac from Streptomyces; confers resistance to puromycin
   4410..4458    +  polyA_signal   poly(A) signal: synthetic polyadenylation signal
   4724..5584    +  CDS            AmpR: β-lactamase; bla; confers resistance to ampicillin, carbenicillin, and related antibiotics
   5597..5733    +  terminator     rrnG terminator: transcription terminator from the E. coli ribosomal RNA rrnG operon (Albrechtsen et al., 1991)
   5878..5949    +  misc_feature   5' β-globin insulator: insulator upstream of the human β-globin locus (Farrell et al., 2002)
   5954..6000    -  terminator     T7 terminator: transcription terminator for bacteriophage T7 RNA polymerase
   6018..6066    -  polyA_signal   poly(A) signal: synthetic polyadenylation signal
   6147..6450    +  enhancer       CMV enhancer: human cytomegalovirus immediate early enhancer
   6523..6540    -  promoter       CMV promoter (fragment): human cytomegalovirus (CMV) immediate early promoter
   6603..6654    +  promoter       CMVd2 promoter: truncated human cytomegalovirus (CMV) immediate early promoter that yields moderately reduced expression relative to the full-length promoter
>Addgene plasmid #152543 | pGBW-m4134003 | depositor full sequence | sequence record 295555 | Full Sequence
CACCATGGAGAGCCTTGTCCCTGGTTTCAAC
[348 nt withheld, positions 32-379]
AACGGTAATAAAGGAGCTGGTGGCCATAGTTACGGCGCCGATCTAAAGTCATTTGACTTAGGCGACGAGC
TTGGCACTGATCCTTATGAAGATTTTCAAGAAAACTGGAACACTAAACATAGCAGTGGTGTTACCCGTGA
ACTCATGCGTGAGCTTAACGGAGAAAACCTTTACTTTCAGTCGAAGAGGCGATGGAAAAAGAATTTTATC
GCGGTGAGTGCAGCCAACAGATTCAAAAAGATATCCTCGTCTGGTGCCCTCTAAGCTAGCTTGACTGACT
GAGATACAGCGTACCTTCAGCTCACAGACATGATAAGATACATTGATGAGTTTGGACAAACCACAACTAG
AATGCAGTGAAAAAAATGCTTTATTTGTGAAATTTGTGATGCTATTGCTTTATTTGTAACCATTATAAGC
TGCAATAAACAAGTTAACAACAACAATTGCATTCATTTTATGTTTCAGGTTCAGGGGGAGGTGTGGGAGG
TTTTTTAAAGCAAGTAAAACCTCTACAAATGTGGTATTGGCCCATCTCTATCGGTATCGTAGCATAACCC
CTTGGGGCCTCTAAACGGGTCTTGAGGGGTTTTTTGTGCCCCTCGGGCCGGATTGCTATCTACCGGCATT
GGCGCAGAAAAAAATGCCTGATGCGACGCTGCGCGTCTTATACTCCCACATATGCCAGATTCAGCAACGG
ATACGGCTTCCCCAACTTGCCCACTTCCATACGTGTCCTCCTTACCAGAAATTTATCCTTAAGGTCGTCA
GCTATCCTGCAGGCGATCTCTCGATTTCGATCAAGACATTCCTTTAATGGTCTTTTCTGGACACCACTAG
GGGTCAGAAGTAGTTCATCAAACTTTCTTCCCTCCCTAATCTCATTGGTTACCTTGGGCTATCGAAACTT
AATTAACCAGTCAAGTCAGCTACTTGGCGAGATCGACTTGTCTGGGTTTCGACTACGCTCAGAATTGCGT
CAGTCAAGTTCGATCTGGTCCTTGCTATTGCACCCGTTCTCCGATTACGAGTTTCATTTAAATCATGTGA
GCAAAAGGCCAGCAAAAGGCCAGGAACCGTAAAAAGGCCGCGTTGCTGGCGTTTTTCCATAGGCTCCGCC
CCCCTGACGAGCATCACAAAAATCGACGCTCAAGTCAGAGGTGGCGAAACCCGACAGGACTATAAAGATA
CCAGGCGTTTCCCCCTGGAAGCTCCCTCGTGCGCTCTCCTGTTCCGACCCTGCCGCTTACCGGATACCTG
TCCGCCTTTCTCCCTTCGGGAAGCGTGGCGCTTTCTCATAGCTCACGCTGTAGGTATCTCAGTTCGGTGT
AGGTCGTTCGCTCCAAGCTGGGCTGTGTGCACGAACCCCCCGTTCAGCCCGACCGCTGCGCCTTATCCGG
TAACTATCGTCTTGAGTCCAACCCGGTAAGACACGACTTATCGCCACTGGCAGCAGCCACTGGTAACAGG
ATTAGCAGAGCGAGGTATGTAGGCGGTGCTACAGAGTTCTTGAAGTGGTGGCCTAACTACGGCTACACTA
GAAGAACAGTATTTGGTATCTGCGCTCTGCTGAAGCCAGTTACCTTCGGAAAAAGAGTTGGTAGCTCTTG
ATCCGGCAAACAAACCACCGCTGGTAGCGGTGGTTTTTTTGTTTGCAAGCAGCAGATTACGCGCAGAAAA
AAAGGATCTCAAGAAGATCCTTTGATCTTTTCTACGGGGTCTGACGCTCAGTGGAACGAAAACTCACGTT
AAGGGATTTTGGTCATGAGATTATCAAAAAGGATCTTCACCTAGATCCTTTTAAATTAAAAATGAAGTTT
TAAATCAATCTAAAGTATATATGAGTAAACTTGGTCTGACAGTTACCAATGCTTAATCAGTGAGGCACCT
ATCTCAGCGATCTGTCTATTTCGTTCATCCATAGTTGCATTTAAATTTCCGAACTCTCCAAGGCCCTCGT
CGGAAAATCTTCAAACCTTTCGTCCGATCCATCTTGCAGGCTACCTCTCGAACGAACTATCGCAAGTCTC
TTGGCCGGCCTTGCGCCTTGGCTATTGCTTGGCAGCGCCTATCGCCAGGTATTACTCCAATCCCGAATAT
CCGAGATCGGGATCACCCGAGAGAAGTTCAACCTACATCCTCAATCCCGATCTATCCGAGATCCGAGGAA
TATCGAAATCGGGGCGCGCCTGGCCTCCGCGCCGGGTTTTGGCGCCTCCCGCGGGCGCCCCCCTCGTCAC
GGCGAGCGCTGCCACGTCAGACGAAGGGCGCAGGAGCGTCCTGATCCTTCCGCCCGGACGCTCAGGACAG
CGGCCCGCTGCTCATAAGACTCGGCCTTAGAACCCCAGTATCAGCAGAAGGACATTTTAGGACGGGACTT
GGGTGACTCTAGGGCACTGGTTTTCTTTCCAGAGAGCGGAACAGGCGAGGAAAAGTAGTCCCTTCTCGGC
GATTCTGCGGAGGGATCTCCGTGGGGCGGTGAACGCCGATGATTATATAAGGACGCGCCGGGTGTGGCAC
AGCTAGTTCCGTCGCAGCCGGGATTTGGGTCGCGGTTCTTGTTTGTGGATCGCTGTGATCGTCACTTGGT
GAGTAGCGGGCTGCTGGGCTGGCCGGGGCTTTCGTGGCCGCCGGGCCGCTCGGTGGGACGGAAGCGTGTG
GAGAGACCGCCAAGGGCTGTAGTCTGGGTCCGCGAGCAAGGTTGCCCTGAACTGGGGGTTGGGGGGAGCG
CAGCAAAATGGCGGCTGTTCCCGAGTCTTGAATGGAAGACGCTTGTGAGGCGGGCTGTGAGGTCGTTGAA
ACAAGGTGGGGGGCATGGTGGGCGGCAAGAACCCAAGGTCTTGAGCCCTTCGCTAATGCGGGAAAGCTCT
TATTCGGGTGAGATGGGCTGGGCACCATCTGGGGACCCTGACGTGAAGTTTGTCACTGACTGGAGAACTC
GGTTTGTCGTCTGTTGCGGGGGCGGCAGTTATGGCGGTGCCGTTGGGCAGTGCACCCGTACCTTTGGGAG
CGCGCGCCCTCGTCGTGTCGTGACGTCACCCGTTCTGTTGGCTTATAATGCAGGGTGGGGCCACCTGCCG
GTAGGTGTGCGGTAGGCTTTTCTCCGTCGCAGGACGCAGGGTTCGGGCCTAGGGTAGGCTCTCCTGAATC
GACAGGCGCCGGACCTCTGGTGAGGGGAGGGATAAGTGAGGCGTCAGTTTCTTTGGTCGGTTTTATGTAC
CTATCTTCTTAAGTAGCTGAAGCTCCGGTTTTGAACTATGCGCTCGGGGTTGGCGAGTGTGTTTTGTGAA
GTTTTTTAGGCACCTTTTGAAATGTAATCATTTGGGTCAATATGTAATTTTCAGTGTTAGACTTGTAAAT
TGTCCGCTAAATTCTGGCCGTTTTTGGCTTTTTTGTTAGACAACATGACCGAGTACAAGCCCACGGTGCG
CCTCGCCACCCGCGACGACGTCCCCAGGGCCGTACGCACCCTCGCCGCCGCGTTCGCCGACTACCCCGCC
ACGCGCCACACCGTCGATCCGGACCGCCACATCGAGCGGGTCACCGAGCTGCAAGAACTCTTCCTCACGC
GCGTCGGGCTCGACATCGGCAAGGTGTGGGTCGCGGACGACGGCGCCGCGGTGGCGGTCTGGACCACGCC
GGAGAGCGTCGAAGCGGGGGCGGTGTTCGCCGAGATCGGCCCGCGCATGGCCGAGTTGAGCGGTTCCCGG
CTGGCCGCGCAGCAACAGATGGAGGGCCTCCTGGCGCCGCACCGGCCCAAGGAGCCCGCGTGGTTCCTGG
CCACCGTCGGCGTCTCGCCCGACCACCAGGGCAAGGGTCTGGGCAGCGCCGTCGTGCTCCCCGGAGTGGA
GGCCGCCGAGCGCGCCGGGGTGCCCGCCTTCCTGGAGACCTCCGCGCCCCGCAACCTCCCCTTCTACGAG
CGGCTCGGCTTCACCGTCACCGCCGACGTCGAGGTGCCCGAAGGACCGCGCACCTGGTGCATGACCCGCA
AGCCCGGTGCCTAGGCTAGTATGTAAGCCTAGTCTTAGATAATAAAATCGCTATCCATCGAAGATGGATG
TGTGTTGGTTTTTTGTGTGTGTAACGCTAGGCGCGCCTGGTGTACCGAGAACGATCCTCTCAGTGCGAGT
CTCGACGATCCATATCGTTGCTTGGCAGTCAGCCAGTCGGAATCCAGCTTGGGACCCAGGAAGTCCAATC
GTCAGATATTGTACTCAAGCCTGGTCACGGCAGCGTACCGATCTGTTTAAACCTAGATATTGATAGTCTG
ATCGGTCAACGTATAATCGAGTCCTAGCTTTTGCAAACATCTATCAAGAGACAGGATCAGCAGGAGGCTT
TCGCATGAGTATTCAACATTTCCGTGTCGCCCTTATTCCCTTTTTTGCGGCATTTTGCCTTCCTGTTTTT
GCTCACCCAGAAACGCTGGTGAAAGTAAAAGATGCTGAAGATCAGTTGGGTGCGCGAGTGGGTTACATCG
AACTGGATCTCAACAGCGGTAAGATCCTTGAGAGTTTTCGCCCCGAAGAACGCTTTCCAATGATGAGCAC
TTTTAAAGTTCTGCTATGTGGCGCGGTATTATCCCGTATTGACGCCGGGCAAGAGCAACTCGGTCGCCGC
ATACACTATTCTCAGAATGACTTGGTTGAGTATTCACCAGTCACAGAAAAGCATCTTACGGATGGCATGA
CAGTAAGAGAATTATGCAGTGCTGCCATAACCATGAGTGATAACACTGCGGCCAACTTACTTCTGACAAC
GATTGGAGGACCGAAGGAGCTAACCGCTTTTTTGCACAACATGGGGGATCATGTAACTCGCCTTGATCGT
TGGGAACCGGAGCTGAATGAAGCCATACCAAACGACGAGCGTGACACCACGATGCCTGTAGCAATGGCAA
CAACCTTGCGTAAACTATTAACTGGCGAACTACTTACTCTAGCTTCCCGGCAACAGTTGATAGACTGGAT
GGAGGCGGATAAAGTTGCAGGACCACTTCTGCGCTCGGCCCTTCCGGCTGGCTGGTTTATTGCTGATAAA
TCTGGAGCCGGTGAGCGTGGGTCTCGCGGTATCATTGCAGCACTGGGGCCAGATGGTAAGCCCTCCCGTA
TCGTAGTTATCTACACGACGGGGAGTCAGGCAACTATGGATGAACGAAATAGACAGATCGCTGAGATAGG
TGCCTCACTGATTAAGCATTGGTAACCGATTCTAGGTGCATTGGCGCAGAAAAAAATGCCTGATGCGACG
CTGCGCGTCTTATACTCCCACATATGCCAGATTCAGCAACGGATACGGCTTCCCCAACTTGCCCACTTCC
ATACGTGTCCTCCTTACCAGAAATTTATCCTTAAGATCGTTTAAACTCGACTCTGGCTCTATCGAATCTC
CGTCGTTTCGAGCTTACGCGAACAGCCGTGGCGCTCATTTGCTCGTCGGGCATCGAATCTCGTCAGCTAT
CGTCAGCTTACCTTTTTGGCAGCGATCGCGGCTCCCGACATCTTGGACCATTAGCTCCACAGGTATCTTC
TTCCCTCTAGTGGTCATAACAGCAGCTTCAGCTACCTCTCAATTCAAAAAACCCCTCAAGACCCGTTTAG
AGGCCCCAAGGGGTTATGCTATCAATCGTTGCGTTACACACACAAAAAACCAACACACATCCATCTTCGA
TGGATAGCGATTTTATTATCTAACTGCTGATCGAGTGTAGCCAGATCTAGTAATCAATTACGGGGTCATT
AGTTCATAGCCCATATATGGAGTTCCGCGTTACATAACTTACGGTAAATGGCCCGCCTGGCTGACCGCCC
AACGACCCCCGCCCATTGACGTCAATAATGACGTATGTTCCCATAGTAACGCCAATAGGGACTTTCCATT
GACGTCAATGGGTGGAGTATTTACGGTAAACTGCCCACTTGGCAGTACATCAAGTGTATCATATGCCAAG
TACGCCCCCTATTGACGTCAATGACGGTAAATGGCCCGCCTGGCATTATGCCCAGTACATGACCTTATGG
GACTTTCCTACTTGGCAGTACATCTACGTATTAGTCATCGCTATTACCATGCTGATGCGGTTTTGGCAGT
ACATCAATGGGCGTGGATAGCGGTTTGACTCACGGGGATTTCCAAGTCTCCACCCCATTGACGTCAATGG
GAGTTTGTTTTGGCACCAAAATCAACGGGACTTTCCAAAATGTCGTAACAACTCCGCCCCATTGACGCAA
ATGGGCGGTAGGCGTGTACGGTGGGAGGTCTATATAAGCAGAGCTGGTTTAGTGAACCGTCAGATCAGAT
CTTTGTCGATCCTACCATCCACTCGACACACCCGCCAGCGGCCGC
